Addgene plasmid #143262: TFORF1396
Purpose: Lentiviral vector for overexpressing transcription factor ORFs with unique 24-bp barcodes. Barcodes facilitate identification of transcription factors in pooled screens.
Depositing lab: Feng Zhang. Depositing organization: Broad Institute. Publication: A transcription factor atlas of directed differentiation. Joung J, Ma S, Tay T, Geiger-Schuller KR, Kirchgatterer PC, Verdine VK, Guo B, Arias-Garcia MA, Allen WE, Singh A, Kuksenko O, Abudayyeh OO, Gootenberg JS, Fu Z, Macrae RK, Buenrostro JD, Regev A, Zhang F. Cell. 2023 Jan 5;186(1):209-229.e26. doi: 10.1016/j.cell.2022.11.026. PubMed 36608654.
Backbone
  Vector backbone: pLX_TRC317
  Backbone manufacturer: Broad Institute Genetic Perturbation Platform
  Backbone size w/o insert (bp): 8264
  Vector type: Mammalian Expression, Lentiviral
  Selectable markers: Puromycin
Growth in bacteria
  Bacterial resistance: Ampicillin, 100 μg/mL
  Growth temperature: 37°C
  Growth strain: NEB Stable
  Copy number: High Copy
Gene/Insert
  Gene/Insert name: ZNF568
  Species: H. sapiens (human)
  Insert size (bp): 2036
  Entrez Gene: ZNF568 (a.k.a. ZFP568)
  Promoter: EF1a
  Cloning method: Unknown
  Sequencing primers: 5′ GGGTGGAGACTGAAGTTAGGCCAG; 3′ CACATAGCGTAAAAGGAGCAACATAG
Terms and licenses: Academic/Nonprofit Terms; Industry Terms: Not Available to Industry
Depositor comments: NM_198539,ENST00000333987,ENST00000619231 . The transcription factor ORF portion of this plasmid was synthesized by Genewiz. Please test multiple small colonies in case of plasmid recombination. To make this collection available in a timely manner, a portion of this collection was not fully sequenced by Addgene. If an Addgene verified full plasmid sequence is not available, please contact us prior to placing an order to request the full sequence.
How to cite: TFORF1396 was a gift from Feng Zhang (Addgene plasmid # 143262 ; http://n2t.net/addgene:143262 ; RRID:Addgene_143262)
