[The description below was written by a language model from this plasmid's Addgene catalogue record and pLannotate feature annotations shown in this document.]
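Description:
TFORF1396 is a third-generation-style, self-inactivating HIV-1 lentiviral expression plasmid built on the pLX_TRC317 backbone, carrying the human zinc-finger transcription factor ZNF568 (also known as ZFP568) as a synthesized open reading frame. It belongs to a large collection of barcoded transcription factor overexpression constructs: each ORF is paired with a unique 24-bp barcode so that the factor delivered to a given cell can be identified by sequencing in pooled screens, for example screens of directed differentiation. The barcode itself is not annotated in the feature table. The plasmid is maintained in E. coli through a high-copy ColE1/pUC origin with ampicillin resistance, and an f1 origin is also present. The depositor warns that recombination can occur during propagation, as is common for LTR-containing vectors.

The viral genome is transcribed from an RSV promoter fused to a truncated 5' LTR, followed by the Ψ packaging signal with a partial gag segment and the RRE for Rev-dependent nuclear export. Downstream, an SV40 early promoter drives puromycin N-acetyltransferase for selection of transduced mammalian cells, and a cPPT/CTS element aids nuclear import of the viral DNA. The EF-1α promoter then provides strong constitutive expression of ZNF568, with a WPRE enhancing transcript stability and expression ahead of the ΔU3 3' LTR, and an SV40 poly(A) signal lies beyond it. The automated annotation labels only about 740 bp of the roughly 2 kb insert as ZNF568, which probably reflects partial database matching or isoform differences rather than a truncated insert. ZNF568 is annotated as a transcriptional repressor that acts in part through the corepressor TRIM28.
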