Features (pLannotate 1.2.2; 31 found; start..end, strand, type, name):
      1..1179    +  promoter       EF-1α promoter: strong constitutive promoter for human elongation factor EF-1α
   1196..1939    +  CDS            ZNF568 (fragment): ZN568_HUMAN - Experimental evidence at transcript level: Swiss-Prot protein existence level 2. Has transcriptional repression activity, partially through the recruitment of the corepressor TRIM28 but has also repression activity independently of this interaction. Essential during embryonic development, where it acts as direct repressor of a placental-specific transcript of IGF2 in early development and regulates convergent extension movements required for axis elongation and tissue morphogenesis in all germ layers. Also important for normal morphogenesis of extraembryonic tissues including the
   3143..3196    +  promoter       U6 promoter (fragment): RNA polymerase III promoter for human U6 snRNA
   3238..3826    +  misc_feature   WPRE: woodchuck hepatitis virus posttranscriptional regulatory element
   3877..3896    +  misc_feature   cPPT/CTS (fragment): central polypurine tract and central termination sequence of HIV-1
   3898..4131    +  LTR            3' LTR (ΔU3): self-inactivating 3' long terminal repeat (LTR) from HIV-1
   4209..4330    +  polyA_signal   SV40 poly(A) signal: SV40 polyadenylation signal
   4370..4505    +  rep_origin     SV40 ori: SV40 origin of replication
   4526..4544    -  promoter       T7 promoter: promoter for bacteriophage T7 RNA polymerase
   4552..4707    +  CDS            lacZα (fragment): LacZα fragment of β-galactosidase; lacZ fragment
   4712..5140    +  rep_origin     f1 ori (sequence partly withheld): f1 bacteriophage origin of replication; arrow indicates direction of (+) strand synthesis
   5193..5297    +  promoter       AmpR promoter: bla
   5298..6158    +  CDS            AmpR: β-lactamase; bla; confers resistance to ampicillin, carbenicillin, and related antibiotics
   6329..6917    +  rep_origin     ori: high-copy-number ColE1/pMB1/pBR322/pUC origin of replication
   7100..7192    +  CDS            lacI (fragment): lac repressor; lacI; The lac repressor binds to the lac operator to inhibit transcription in E. coli. This inhibition can be relieved by adding lactose or isopropyl-β-D-thiogalactopyranoside (IPTG).
   7205..7226    +  protein_bind   CAP binding site: CAP binding activates transcription in the presence of cAMP. E. coli catabolite activator protein
   7241..7271    +  promoter       lac promoter: promoter for the E. coli lac operon
   7279..7295    +  protein_bind   lac operator: The lac repressor binds to the lac operator to inhibit transcription in E. coli. This inhibition can be relieved by adding lactose or isopropyl-β-D-thiogalactopyranoside (IPTG). lac repressor encoded by lacI
   7340..7358    +  promoter       T3 promoter: promoter for bacteriophage T3 RNA polymerase
   7386..7612    +  promoter       RSV promoter: Rous sarcoma virus enhancer/promoter
   7613..7793    +  LTR            5' LTR (truncated): truncated 5' long terminal repeat (LTR) from HIV-1
   7840..7965    +  misc_feature   HIV-1 Ψ: packaging signal of human immunodeficiency virus type 1
   7949..8312    +  CDS            HIV-1 gag (fragment): gag protein from human immunodeficiency virus 1; gag
   8458..8691    +  misc_feature   RRE: The Rev response element (RRE) of HIV-1 allows for Rev-dependent mRNA export from the nucleus to the cytoplasm.
   9068..9094    +  CDS            Rev (fragment): human immunodeficiency virus 1 (HIV-1) Rev protein; rev; enhances nuclear export of unspliced and incompletely spliced viral mRNAs
   9101..9124    +  promoter       SV40 promoter (fragment): SV40 early promoter
   9125..9196    +  promoter       SV40 promoter (fragment): SV40 enhancer and early promoter
   9220..9355    +  rep_origin     SV40 ori: SV40 origin of replication
   9401..9997    +  CDS            PuroR (fragment): puromycin N-acetyltransferase; pac from Streptomyces; confers resistance to puromycin
  10046..10163   +  misc_feature   cPPT/CTS: central polypurine tract and central termination sequence of HIV-1
  10228..10294   +  CDS            small t antigen (fragment): SV40 (simian virus 40) small t antigen
>Addgene plasmid #143262 | TFORF1396 | addgene full sequence | sequence record 352107 | Addgene NGS Result
GGCTCCGGTGCCCGTCAGTGGGCAGAGCGCACATCGCCCACAGTCCCCGAGAAGTTGGGGGGAGGGGTCG
GCAATTGAACCGGTGCCTAGAGAAGGTGGCGCGGGGTAAACTGGGAAAGTGATGTCGTGTACTGGCTCCG
CCTTTTTCCCGAGGGTGGGGGAGAACCGTATATAAGTGCAGTAGTCGCCGTGAACGTTCTTTTTCGCAAC
GGGTTTGCCGCCAGAACACAGGTAAGTGCCGTGTGTGGTTCCCGCGGGCCTGGCCTCTTTACGGGTTATG
GCCCTTGCGTGCCTTGAATTACTTCCACCTGGCTGCAGTACGTGATTCTTGATCCCGAGCTTCGGGTTGG
AAGTGGGTGGGAGAGTTCGAGGCCTTGCGCTTAAGGAGCCCCTTCGCCTCGTGCTTGAGTTGAGGCCTGG
CCTGGGCGCTGGGGCCGCCGCGTGCGAATCTGGTGGCACCTTCGCGCCTGTCTCGCTGCTTTCGATAAGT
CTCTAGCCATTTAAAATTTTTGATGACCTGCTGCGACGCTTTTTTTCTGGCAAGATAGTCTTGTAAATGC
GGGCCAAGATCTGCACACTGGTATTTCGGTTTTTGGGGCCGCGGGCGGCGACGGGGCCCGTGCGTCCCAG
CGCACATGTTCGGCGAGGCGGGGCCTGCGAGCGCGGCCACCGAGAATCGGACGGGGGTAGTCTCAAGCTG
GCCGGCCTGCTCTGGTGCCTGGCCTCGCGCCGCCGTGTATCGCCCCGCCCTGGGCGGCAAGGCTGGCCCG
GTCGGCACCAGTTGCGTGAGCGGAAAGATGGCCGCTTCCCGGCCCTGCTGCAGGGAGCTCAAAATGGAGG
ACGCGGCGCTCGGGAGAGCGGGCGGGTGAGTCACCCACACAAAGGAAAAGGGCCTTTCCGTCCTCAGCCG
TCGCTTCATGTGACTCCACGGAGTACCGGGCGCCGTCCAGGCACCTCGATTAGTTCTCGAGCTTTTGGAG
TACGTCGTCTTTAGGTTGGGGGGAGGGGTTTTATGCGATGGAGTTTCCCCACACTGAGTGGGTGGAGACT
GAAGTTAGGCCAGCTTGGCACTTGATGTAATTCTCCTTGGAATTTGCCCTTTTTGAGTTTGGATCTTGGT
TCATTCTCAAGCCTCAGACAGTGGTTCAAAGTTTTTTTCTTCCATTTCAGGTGTCGTGAGGCTAGCACCG
CCACCATGACATCTCAATCTTCAGTGATCAGCAATAGCTGTGTGACAATGGAGCGTTTGAGCCACATGAT
GGAAAGGAAAGCTTGGTGTTCTCAAGAGTCTGCCCTTTCCGAGGAAGAAGAGGATACAACCAGGCCTCTT
GAAACAGTGACATTTAAGGATGTGGCTGTTGACCTTACCCAGGAGGAGTGGGAGCAAATGAAACCTGCTC
AAAGAAACTTGTATCGAGATGTGATGCTGGAGAACTACAGCAACCTAGTCACAGTGGGCTGTCAAGTCAC
CAAACCGGATGTGATATTCAAGTTGGAGCAAGAAGAGGAGCCCTGGGTGATGGAGGAAGAAATGTTTGGG
AGGCACTGTCCAGAAGTTTGGGAAGTTGATGAACAGATCAAGAAGCAACAGGAAACACTTGTGAGGAAAG
TCACATCCATCTCCAAGAAAATTCTGATAAAGGAAAAAGTCATTGAATGTAAAAAAGTTGCGAAAATATT
TCCTCTGAGTTCAGACATTGTTACTTCAAGACAAAGCTTCTATGACTGTGACTCACTTGATAAGGGTTTG
GAACATAATTTAGACTTACTTAGATATGAGAAAGGCTGTGTAAGAGAGAAACAGAGTAATGAGTTTGGGA
AACCATTTTACCATTGTGCATCCTATGTTGTAACCCCCTTTAAGTGTAATCAGTGTGGACAAGACTTCAG
TCATAAATTTGACCTCATTAGACATGAGCGAATTCATGCTGGAGAGAAACCTTACGAATGTAAAGAATGT
GGAAAAGCCTTCAGTAGGAAGGAAAATCTTATTACACATCAGAAAATTCATACTGGGGAAAAACCGTATA
AGTGTAATGAATGTGGAAAAGCTTTCATTCAGATGTCAAACCTTATTAGACACCACAGAATTCATACTGG
GGAGAAACCTTATGCATGTAAGGATTGTTGGAAAGCCTTCAGTCAGAAATCAAATCTCATTGAACATGAG
CGAATTCACACTGGAGAGAAACCCTATGAATGTAAGGAATGTGGGAAATCCTTCAGCCAGAAGCAAAATC
TTATTGAGCACGAGAAAATTCATACTGGGGAGAAACCTTATGCATGTAATGAATGTGGTAGAGCTTTTTC
TCGAATGTCATCTGTTACGCTACATATGAGAAGTCACACAGGGGAGAAACCCTATAAATGTAATAAATGT
GGAAAAGCTTTCTCTCAATGCTCAGTATTTATTATACATATGAGAAGTCACACTGGTGAGAAACCCTATG
TATGTAGTGAATGTGGGAAAGCCTTCTCTCAGAGTTCATCCCTAACCGTACATATGCGAAATCATACAGC
TGAGAAACCCTATGAATGTAAGGAATGTGGAAAAGCCTTCAGCAGGAAAGAAAATCTCATTACACATCAG
AAAATTCACACTGGAGAGAAACCTTATGAATGCAGTGAATGTGGGAAAGCTTTTATTCAGATGTCAAACC
TCATTCGACACCAGAGAATTCATACGGGTGAGAAACCCTATGCATGTACAGTATGTGGAAAAGCCTTTAG
TCAGAAATCAAACCTCACTGAACATGAGAAAATTCATACTGGAGAGAAACCTTATCATTGTAATCAATGT
GGGAAAGCTTTCAGTCAGAGACAAAATCTTCTTGAGCATGAAAAAATTCATACTGGAGAGAAACCATTCA
AATGTAATGAATGTGGTAAAGCCTTCTCTCGAATCTCATCCCTCACTCTTCATGTGAGAAGTCACACAGG
GGAGAAACCCTATGAATGTAATAAATGTGGGAAAGCCTTTTCTCAGTGCTCATTACTTATTATACATATG
AGAAGTCATACTGGTGAGAAACCCTTTGAATGTAATGAATGTGGGAAAGCATTCTCTCAAAGAGCATCCC
TTTCTATACATAAGAGAGGTCATACAGGTGAGAGACACCAAGTATATTAGTAATGAACTAGTCCGTAACT
TGAAAGTATTTCGATTTCTTGGCTTTATATATCTTGTGGAAAGGACGATTGGACCCAAACTGCGATTCAC
TCACGCGTTAAGTCGACAATCAACCTCTGGATTACAAAATTTGTGAAAGATTGACTGGTATTCTTAACTA
TGTTGCTCCTTTTACGCTATGTGGATACGCTGCTTTAATGCCTTTGTATCATGCTATTGCTTCCCGTATG
GCTTTCATTTTCTCCTCCTTGTATAAATCCTGGTTGCTGTCTCTTTATGAGGAGTTGTGGCCCGTTGTCA
GGCAACGTGGCGTGGTGTGCACTGTGTTTGCTGACGCAACCCCCACTGGTTGGGGCATTGCCACCACCTG
TCAGCTCCTTTCCGGGACTTTCGCTTTCCCCCTCCCTATTGCCACGGCGGAACTCATCGCCGCCTGCCTT
GCCCGCTGCTGGACAGGGGCTCGGCTGTTGGGCACTGACAATTCCGTGGTGTTGTCGGGGAAATCATCGT
CCTTTCCTTGGCTGCTCGCCTGTGTTGCCACCTGGATTCTGCGCGGGACGTCCTTCTGCTACGTCCCTTC
GGCCCTCAATCCAGCGGACCTTCCTTCCCGCGGCCTGCTGCCGGCTCTGCGGCCTCTTCCGCGTCTTCGC
CTTCGCCCTCAGACGAGTCGGATCTCCCTTTGGGCCGCCTCCCCGCGTCGACTTTAAGACCAATGACTTA
CAAGGCAGCTGTAGATCTTAGCCACTTTTTAAAAGAAAAGGGGGGACTGGAAGGGCTAATTCACTCCCAA
CGAAGACAAGATCTGCTTTTTGCTTGTACTGGGTCTCTCTGGTTAGACCAGATCTGAGCCTGGGAGCTCT
CTGGCTAACTAGGGAACCCACTGCTTAAGCCTCAATAAAGCTTGCCTTGAGTGCTTCAAGTAGTGTGTGC
CCGTCTGTTGTGTGACTCTGGTAACTAGAGATCCCTCAGACCCTTTTAGTCAGTGTGGAAAATCTCTAGC
AGTACGTATAGTAGTTCATGTCATCTTATTATTCAGTATTTATAACTTGCAAAGAAATGAATATCAGAGA
GTGAGAGGAACTTGTTTATTGCAGCTTATAATGGTTACAAATAAAGCAATAGCATCACAAATTTCACAAA
TAAAGCATTTTTTTCACTGCATTCTAGTTGTGGTTTGTCCAAACTCATCAATGTATCTTATCATGTCTGG
CTCTAGCTATCCCGCCCCTAACTCCGCCCATCCCGCCCCTAACTCCGCCCAGTTCCGCCCATTCTCCGCC
CCATGGCTGACTAATTTTTTTTATTTATGCAGAGGCCGAGGCCGCCTCGGCCTCTGAGCTATTCCAGAAG
TAGTGAGGAGGCTTTTTTGGAGGCCTAGGGACGTACCCAATTCGCCCTATAGTGAGTCGTATTACGCGCG
CTCACTGGCCGTCGTTTTACAACGTCGTGACTGGGAAAACCCTGGCGTTACCCAACTTAATCGCCTTGCA
GCACATCCCCCTTTCGCCAGCTGGCGTAATAGCGAAGAGGCCCGCACCGATCGCCCTTCCCAACAGTTGC
GCAGCCTGAATGGCGAATGGG
[124 nt withheld, positions 4712-4835]
C
[91 nt withheld, positions 4837-4927]
A
[49 nt withheld, positions 4929-4977]
CCTTTGACGTTGGAGTCCACGTTCTTT
[37 nt withheld, positions 5005-5041]
ACCCTATCTCGGTCTATTCTTTTGATTTATAAGGGATTTTGCCGATTTCGGCCTATTGGTTAAAAAATGA
GCTGATTTAACAAAAATTTAACGCGAATTTTAACAAAATATTAACGCTTACAATTTAGGTGGCACTTTTC
GGGGAAATGTGCGCGGAACCCCTATTTGTTTATTTTTCTAAATACATTCAAATATGTATCCGCTCATGAG
ACAATAACCCTGATAAATGCTTCAATAATATTGAAAAAGGAAGAGTATGAGTATTCAACATTTCCGTGTC
GCCCTTATTCCCTTTTTTGCGGCATTTTGCCTTCCTGTTTTTGCTCACCCAGAAACGCTGGTGAAAGTAA
AAGATGCTGAAGATCAGTTGGGTGCACGAGTGGGTTACATCGAACTGGATCTCAACAGCGGTAAGATCCT
TGAGAGTTTTCGCCCCGAAGAACGTTTTCCAATGATGAGCACTTTTAAAGTTCTGCTATGTGGCGCGGTA
TTATCCCGTATTGACGCCGGGCAAGAGCAACTCGGTCGCCGCATACACTATTCTCAGAATGACTTGGTTG
AGTACTCACCAGTCACAGAAAAGCATCTTACGGATGGCATGACAGTAAGAGAATTATGCAGTGCTGCCAT
AACCATGAGTGATAACACTGCGGCCAACTTACTTCTGACAACGATCGGAGGACCGAAGGAGCTAACCGCT
TTTTTGCACAACATGGGGGATCATGTAACTCGCCTTGATCGTTGGGAACCGGAGCTGAATGAAGCCATAC
CAAACGACGAGCGTGACACCACGATGCCTGTAGCAATGGCAACAACGTTGCGCAAACTATTAACTGGCGA
ACTACTTACTCTAGCTTCCCGGCAACAATTAATAGACTGGATGGAGGCGGATAAAGTTGCAGGACCACTT
CTGCGCTCGGCCCTTCCGGCTGGCTGGTTTATTGCTGATAAATCTGGAGCCGGTGAGCGTGGGTCTCGCG
GTATCATTGCAGCACTGGGGCCAGATGGTAAGCCCTCCCGTATCGTAGTTATCTACACGACGGGGAGTCA
GGCAACTATGGATGAACGAAATAGACAGATCGCTGAGATAGGTGCCTCACTGATTAAGCATTGGTAACTG
TCAGACCAAGTTTACTCATATATACTTTAGATTGATTTAAAACTTCATTTTTAATTTAAAAGGATCTAGG
TGAAGATCCTTTTTGATAATCTCATGACCAAAATCCCTTAACGTGAGTTTTCGTTCCACTGAGCGTCAGA
CCCCGTAGAAAAGATCAAAGGATCTTCTTGAGATCCTTTTTTTCTGCGCGTAATCTGCTGCTTGCAAACA
AAAAAACCACCGCTACCAGCGGTGGTTTGTTTGCCGGATCAAGAGCTACCAACTCTTTTTCCGAAGGTAA
CTGGCTTCAGCAGAGCGCAGATACCAAATACTGTTCTTCTAGTGTAGCCGTAGTTAGGCCACCACTTCAA
GAACTCTGTAGCACCGCCTACATACCTCGCTCTGCTAATCCTGTTACCAGTGGCTGCTGCCAGTGGCGAT
AAGTCGTGTCTTACCGGGTTGGACTCAAGACGATAGTTACCGGATAAGGCGCAGCGGTCGGGCTGAACGG
GGGGTTCGTGCACACAGCCCAGCTTGGAGCGAACGACCTACACCGAACTGAGATACCTACAGCGTGAGCT
ATGAGAAAGCGCCACGCTTCCCGAAGGGAGAAAGGCGGACAGGTATCCGGTAAGCGGCAGGGTCGGAACA
GGAGAGCGCACGAGGGAGCTTCCAGGGGGAAACGCCTGGTATCTTTATAGTCCTGTCGGGTTTCGCCACC
TCTGACTTGAGCGTCGATTTTTGTGATGCTCGTCAGGGGGGCGGAGCCTATGGAAAAACGCCAGCAACGC
GGCCTTTTTACGGTTCCTGGCCTTTTGCTGGCCTTTTGCTCACATGTTCTTTCCTGCGTTATCCCCTGAT
TCTGTGGATAACCGTATTACCGCCTTTGAGTGAGCTGATACCGCTCGCCGCAGCCGAACGACCGAGCGCA
GCGAGTCAGTGAGCGAGGAAGCGGAAGAGCGCCCAATACGCAAACCGCCTCTCCCCGCGCGTTGGCCGAT
TCATTAATGCAGCTGGCACGACAGGTTTCCCGACTGGAAAGCGGGCAGTGAGCGCAACGCAATTAATGTG
AGTTAGCTCACTCATTAGGCACCCCAGGCTTTACACTTTATGCTTCCGGCTCGTATGTTGTGTGGAATTG
TGAGCGGATAACAATTTCACACAGGAAACAGCTATGACCATGATTACGCCAAGCGCGCAATTAACCCTCA
CTAAAGGGAACAAAAGCTGGAGCTGCAAGCTTAATGTAGTCTTATGCAATACTCTTGTAGTCTTGCAACA
TGGTAACGATGAGTTAGCAACATGCCTTACAAGGAGAGAAAAAGCACCGTGCATGCCGATTGGTGGAAGT
AAGGTGGTACGATCGTGCCTTATTAGGAAGGCAACAGACGGGTCTGACATGGATTGGACGAACCACTGAA
TTGCCGCATTGCAGAGATATTGTATTTAAGTGCCTAGCTCGATACATAAACGGGTCTCTCTGGTTAGACC
AGATCTGAGCCTGGGAGCTCTCTGGCTAACTAGGGAACCCACTGCTTAAGCCTCAATAAAGCTTGCCTTG
AGTGCTTCAAGTAGTGTGTGCCCGTCTGTTGTGTGACTCTGGTAACTAGAGATCCCTCAGACCCTTTTAG
TCAGTGTGGAAAATCTCTAGCAGTGGCGCCCGAACAGGGACTTGAAAGCGAAAGGGAAACCAGAGGAGCT
CTCTCGACGCAGGACTCGGCTTGCTGAAGCGCGCACGGCAAGAGGCGAGGGGCGGCGACTGGTGAGTACG
CCAAAAATTTTGACTAGCGGAGGCTAGAAGGAGAGAGATGGGTGCGAGAGCGTCAGTATTAAGCGGGGGA
GAATTAGATCGCGATGGGAAAAAATTCGGTTAAGGCCAGGGGGAAAGAAAAAATATAAATTAAAACATAT
AGTATGGGCAAGCAGGGAGCTAGAACGATTCGCAGTTAATCCTGGCCTGTTAGAAACATCAGAAGGCTGT
AGACAAATACTGGGACAGCTACAACCATCCCTTCAGACAGGATCAGAAGAACTTAGATCATTATATAATA
CAGTAGCAACCCTCTATTGTGTGCATCAAAGGATAGAGATAAAAGACACCAAGGAAGCTTTAGACAAGAT
AGAGGAAGAGCAAAACAAAAGTAAGACCACCGCACAGCAAGCGGCCGCTGATCTTCAGACCTGGAGGAGG
AGATATGAGGGACAATTGGAGAAGTGAATTATATAAATATAAAGTAGTAAAAATTGAACCATTAGGAGTA
GCACCCACCAAGGCAAAGAGAAGAGTGGTGCAGAGAGAAAAAAGAGCAGTGGGAATAGGAGCTTTGTTCC
TTGGGTTCTTGGGAGCAGCAGGAAGCACTATGGGCGCAGCGTCAATGACGCTGACGGTACAGGCCAGACA
ATTATTGTCTGGTATAGTGCAGCAGCAGAACAATTTGCTGAGGGCTATTGAGGCGCAACAGCATCTGTTG
CAACTCACAGTCTGGGGCATCAAGCAGCTCCAGGCAAGAATCCTGGCTGTGGAAAGATACCTAAAGGATC
AACAGCTCCTGGGGATTTGGGGTTGCTCTGGAAAACTCATTTGCACCACTGCTGTGCCTTGGAATGCTAG
TTGGAGTAATAAATCTCTGGAACAGATTTGGAATCACACGACCTGGATGGAGTGGGACAGAGAAATTAAC
AATTACACAAGCTTAATACACTCCTTAATTGAAGAATCGCAAAACCAGCAAGAAAAGAATGAACAAGAAT
TATTGGAATTAGATAAATGGGCAAGTTTGTGGAATTGGTTTAACATAACAAATTGGCTGTGGTATATAAA
ATTATTCATAATGATAGTAGGAGGCTTGGTAGGTTTAAGAATAGTTTTTGCTGTACTTTCTATAGTGAAT
AGAGTTAGGCAGGGATATTCACCATTATCGTTTCAGACCCACCTCCCAACCCCGAGGGGACCCATGCATT
GCATCTCAATTAGTCAGCAACCAGGTGTGGAAAGTCCCCAGGCTCCCCAGCAGGCAGAAGTATGCAAAGC
ATGCGTCTCAATTAGTCAGCAACCATAGTCCCGCCCCTAACTCCGCCCATCCCGCCCCTAACTCCGCCCA
GTTCCGCCCATTCTCCGCCCCATGGCTGACTAATTTTTTTTATTTATGCAGAGGCCGAGGCCGCCTCGGC
CTCTGAGCTATTCCAGAAGTAGTGAGGAGGCTTTTTTGGAGGCCTAGGCTTTTGCAAAAAGCTTTCTAGA
GGTACCACCGGAGCTTACCATGACCGAGTACAAGCCCACGGTGCGCCTCGCCACCCGCGACGACGTCCCC
AGGGCCGTACGCACCCTCGCCGCCGCGTTCGCCGACTACCCCGCCACGCGCCACACCGTCGATCCGGACC
GCCACATCGAGCGGGTCACCGAGCTGCAAGAACTCTTCCTCACGCGCGTCGGGCTCGACATCGGCAAGGT
GTGGGTCGCGGACGACGGCGCCGCCGTGGCGGTCTGGACCACGCCGGAGAGCGTCGAAGCGGGGGCGGTG
TTCGCCGAGATCGGCCCGCGCATGGCCGAGTTGAGCGGTTCCCGGCTGGCCGCGCAGCAACAGATGGAAG
GCCTCCTGGCGCCGCACCGGCCCAAGGAGCCCGCGTGGTTCCTGGCCACCGTCGGCGTCTCGCCCGACCA
CCAGGGCAAGGGTCTGGGCAGCGCCGTCGTGCTCCCCGGAGTGGAGGCGGCCGAGCGCGCCGGGGTGCCC
GCCTTCCTGGAGACCTCCGCGCCCCGCAACCTCCCCTTCTACGAGCGGCTCGGCTTCACCGTCACCGCCG
ACGTCGAGGTGCCCGAAGGACCGCGCACCTGGTGCATGACCCGCAAGCCCGGTGCCAGTTAACGAATTCT
AGATCTTGAGACAAATGGCAGTATTCATCCACAATTTTAAAAGAAAAGGGGGGATTGGGGGGTACAGTGC
AGGGGAAAGAATAGTAGACATAATAGCAACAGACATACAAACTAAAGAATTACAAAAACAAATTACAAAA
ATTCAAAATTTTCGGGTTTATTACAGGGACAGCAGAGATCCACTTTGGCGCCGGCTCGAGGCCTGCAGGT
GCAAAGATGGATAAAGTTTTAAACAGAGAGGAATCTTTGCAGCTAATGGACCTTCTAGGTCTTGAAAGGA
GTGGGAATT
