>Addgene plasmid #143262 | TFORF1396 | depositor partial sequence | sequence record 281924 | Insert
ACCGCCACCATGACATCTCAATCTTCAGTGATCAGCAATAGCTGTGTGACAATGGAGCGTTTGAGCCACA
TGATGGAAAGGAAAGCTTGGTGTTCTCAAGAGTCTGCCCTTTCCGAGGAAGAAGAGGATACAACCAGGCC
TCTTGAAACAGTGACATTTAAGGATGTGGCTGTTGACCTTACCCAGGAGGAGTGGGAGCAAATGAAACCT
GCTCAAAGAAACTTGTATCGAGATGTGATGCTGGAGAACTACAGCAACCTAGTCACAGTGGGCTGTCAAG
TCACCAAACCGGATGTGATATTCAAGTTGGAGCAAGAAGAGGAGCCCTGGGTGATGGAGGAAGAAATGTT
TGGGAGGCACTGTCCAGAAGTTTGGGAAGTTGATGAACAGATCAAGAAGCAACAGGAAACACTTGTGAGG
AAAGTCACATCCATCTCCAAGAAAATTCTGATAAAGGAAAAAGTCATTGAATGTAAAAAAGTTGCGAAAA
TATTTCCTCTGAGTTCAGACATTGTTACTTCAAGACAAAGCTTCTATGACTGTGACTCACTTGATAAGGG
TTTGGAACATAATTTAGACTTACTTAGATATGAGAAAGGCTGTGTAAGAGAGAAACAGAGTAATGAGTTT
GGGAAACCATTTTACCATTGTGCATCCTATGTTGTAACCCCCTTTAAGTGTAATCAGTGTGGACAAGACT
TCAGTCATAAATTTGACCTCATTAGACATGAGCGAATTCATGCTGGAGAGAAACCTTACGAATGTAAAGA
ATGTGGAAAAGCCTTCAGTAGGAAGGAAAATCTTATTACACATCAGAAAATTCATACTGGGGAAAAACCG
TATAAGTGTAATGAATGTGGAAAAGCTTTCATTCAGATGTCAAACCTTATTAGACACCACAGAATTCATA
CTGGGGAGAAACCTTATGCATGTAAGGATTGTTGGAAAGCCTTCAGTCAGAAATCAAATCTCATTGAACA
TGAGCGAATTCACACTGGAGAGAAACCCTATGAATGTAAGGAATGTGGGAAATCCTTCAGCCAGAAGCAA
AATCTTATTGAGCACGAGAAAATTCATACTGGGGAGAAACCTTATGCATGTAATGAATGTGGTAGAGCTT
TTTCTCGAATGTCATCTGTTACGCTACATATGAGAAGTCACACAGGGGAGAAACCCTATAAATGTAATAA
ATGTGGAAAAGCTTTCTCTCAATGCTCAGTATTTATTATACATATGAGAAGTCACACTGGTGAGAAACCC
TATGTATGTAGTGAATGTGGGAAAGCCTTCTCTCAGAGTTCATCCCTAACCGTACATATGCGAAATCATA
CAGCTGAGAAACCCTATGAATGTAAGGAATGTGGAAAAGCCTTCAGCAGGAAAGAAAATCTCATTACACA
TCAGAAAATTCACACTGGAGAGAAACCTTATGAATGCAGTGAATGTGGGAAAGCTTTTATTCAGATGTCA
AACCTCATTCGACACCAGAGAATTCATACGGGTGAGAAACCCTATGCATGTACAGTATGTGGAAAAGCCT
TTAGTCAGAAATCAAACCTCACTGAACATGAGAAAATTCATACTGGAGAGAAACCTTATCATTGTAATCA
ATGTGGGAAAGCTTTCAGTCAGAGACAAAATCTTCTTGAGCATGAAAAAATTCATACTGGAGAGAAACCA
TTCAAATGTAATGAATGTGGTAAAGCCTTCTCTCGAATCTCATCCCTCACTCTTCATGTGAGAAGTCACA
CAGGGGAGAAACCCTATGAATGTAATAAATGTGGGAAAGCCTTTTCTCAGTGCTCATTACTTATTATACA
TATGAGAAGTCATACTGGTGAGAAACCCTTTGAATGTAATGAATGTGGGAAAGCATTCTCTCAAAGAGCA
TCCCTTTCTATACATAAGAGAGGTCATACAGGTGAGAGACACCAAGTATATTAGTAATGAACTAGTCCGT
AACTTGAAAGTATTTCGATTTCTTGGCTTTATATATCTTGTGGAAAGGACGATTGGACCCAAACTGCGAT
TCACTC
