>Addgene plasmid #143262 | TFORF1396 | depositor partial sequence | sequence record 281925 | Barcode
TTGGACCCAAACTGCGATTCACTC
